>Addgene plasmid #14886 | IgK-IFN-luc | addgene full sequence | sequence record 238489 | Addgene NGS Result
CTCGAGGGGGGGCCCGGTACCAGCTTTTGTTCCCTTTAGTGAGGGTTAATTTCGAGCTTGGCGTAATCAT
GGTCATAGCTGTTTCCTGTGTGAAATTGTTATCCGCTCACAATTCCACACAACATACGAGCCGGAAGCAT
AAAGTGTAAAGCCTGGGGTGCCTAATGAGTGAGCTAACTCACATTAATTGCGTTGCGCTCACTGCCCGCT
TTCCAGTCGGGAAACCTGTCGTGCCAGCTGCATTAATGAATCGGCCAACGCGCGGGGAGAGGCGGTTTGC
GTATTGGGCGCTCTTCCGCTTCCTCGCTCACTGACTCGCTGCGCTCGGTCGTTCGGCTGCGGCGAGCGGT
ATCAGCTCACTCAAAGGCGGTAATACGGTTATCCACAGAATCAGGGGATAACGCAGGAAAGAACATGTGA
GCAAAAGGCCAGCAAAAGGCCAGGAACCGTAAAAAGGCCGCGTTGCTGGCGTTTTTCCATAGGCTCCGCC
CCCCTGACGAGCATCACAAAAATCGACGCTCAAGTCAGAGGTGGCGAAACCCGACAGGACTATAAAGATA
CCAGGCGTTTCCCCCTGGAAGCTCCCTCGTGCGCTCTCCTGTTCCGACCCTGCCGCTTACCGGATACCTG
TCCGCCTTTCTCCCTTCGGGAAGCGTGGCGCTTTCTCATAGCTCACGCTGTAGGTATCTCAGTTCGGTGT
AGGTCGTTCGCTCCAAGCTGGGCTGTGTGCACGAACCCCCCGTTCAGCCCGACCGCTGCGCCTTATCCGG
TAACTATCGTCTTGAGTCCAACCCGGTAAGACACGACTTATCGCCACTGGCAGCAGCCACTGGTAACAGG
ATTAGCAGAGCGAGGTATGTAGGCGGTGCTACAGAGTTCTTGAAGTGGTGGCCTAACTACGGCTACACTA
GAAGAACAGTATTTGGTATCTGCGCTCTGCTGAAGCCAGTTACCTTCGGAAAAAGAGTTGGTAGCTCTTG
ATCCGGCAAACAAACCACCGCTGGTAGCGGTGGTTTTTTTGTTTGCAAGCAGCAGATTACGCGCAGAAAA
AAAGGATCTCAAGAAGATCCTTTGATCTTTTCTACGGGGTCTGACGCTCAGTGGAACGAAAACTCACGTT
AAGGGATTTTGGTCATGAGATTATCAAAAAGGATCTTCACCTAGATCCTTTTAAATTAAAAATGAAGTTT
TAAATCAATCTAAAGTATATATGAGTAAACTTGGTCTGACAGTTACCAATGCTTAATCAGTGAGGCACCT
ATCTCAGCGATCTGTCTATTTCGTTCATCCATAGTTGCCTGACTCCCCGTCGTGTAGATAACTACGATAC
GGGAGGGCTTACCATCTGGCCCCAGTGCTGCAATGATACCGCGAGACCCACGCTCACCGGCTCCAGATTT
ATCAGCAATAAACCAGCCAGCCGGAAGGGCCGAGCGCAGAAGTGGTCCTGCAACTTTATCCGCCTCCATC
CAGTCTATTAATTGTTGCCGGGAAGCTAGAGTAAGTAGTTCGCCAGTTAATAGTTTGCGCAACGTTGTTG
CCATTGCTACAGGCATCGTGGTGTCACGCTCGTCGTTTGGTATGGCTTCATTCAGCTCCGGTTCCCAACG
ATCAAGGCGAGTTACATGATCCCCCATGTTGTGCAAAAAAGCGGTTAGCTCCTTCGGTCCTCCGATCGTT
GTCAGAAGTAAGTTGGCCGCAGTGTTATCACTCATGGTTATGGCAGCACTGCATAATTCTCTTACTGTCA
TGCCATCCGTAAGATGCTTTTCTGTGACTGGTGAGTACTCAACCAAGTCATTCTGAGAATAGTGTATGCG
GCGACCGAGTTGCTCTTGCCCGGCGTCAATACGGGATAATACCGCGCCACATAGCAGAACTTTAAAAGTG
CTCATCATTGGAAAACGTTCTTCGGGGCGAAAACTCTCAAGGATCTTACCGCTGTTGAGATCCAGTTCGA
TGTAACCCACTCGTGCACCCAACTGATCTTCAGCATCTTTTACTTTCACCAGCGTTTCTGGGTGAGCAAA
AACAGGAAGGCAAAATGCCGCAAAAAAGGGAATAAGGGCGACACGGAAATGTTGAATACTCATACTCTTC
CTTTTTCAATATTATTGAAGCATTTATCAGGGTTATTGTCTCATGAGCGGATACATATTTGAATGTATTT
AGAAAAATAAACAAATAGGGGTTCCGCGCACATTTCCCCGAAAAGTGCCACCTAAATTGTAAGCGTTAAT
ATTTTGTTAAAATTCGCGTTAAATTTTTGTTAAATCAGCTCATTTTTTAACCAATAGGCCGAAATCGGCA
AAATCCCTTATAAATCAAAAGAATAGACCGAGATAGGGT
[37 nt withheld, positions 2350-2386]
AAAGAACGTGGACTCCAACGTCAAAGG
[49 nt withheld, positions 2414-2462]
T
[91 nt withheld, positions 2464-2554]
G
[124 nt withheld, positions 2556-2679]
CCCATTCGCCATTCAGGCTGCGCAACTGTTGGGAAGGGCGATCGGTGCGGGCCTCTTCGCTATTACGCCA
GCTGGCGAAAGGGGGATGTGCTGCAAGGCGATTAAGTTGGGTAACGCCAGGGTTTTCCCAGTCACGACGT
TGTAAAACGACGGCCAGTGAATTGTAATACGACTCACTATAGGGCGAATTGGAACTTGTTTATTGCAGCT
TATAATGGTTACAAATAAAGCAATAGCATCACAAATTTCACAAATAAAGCATTTTTTTCACTGCATTCTA
GTTGTGGTTTGTCCAAACTCATCAATGTATCTTATCATGTCTGGATCGATCCCCCCACCGCGGTGGCGGC
CCACAGAGGGGACTTTCCGAGAGATCTACAGAGGGGACTTTCCGAGAGCGAGCTTGGGCTGCAGGTCGAG
ATCCGCTGAATAGAGAGAGGACCATCTCATATAAATAGGCCATACCCATGGAGAAAGGACATTCTAACTG
CAACCTTTCGCAAGCTTGGCATTCCGGTACTGTTGGTAAAATGGAAGACGCCAAAAACATAAAGAAAGGC
CCGGCGCCATTCTATCCTCTAGAGGATGGAACCGCTGGAGAGCAACTGCATAAGGCTATGAAGAGATACG
CCCTGGTTCCTGGAACAATTGCTTTTACAGATGCACATATCGAGGTGAACATCACGTACGCGGAATACTT
CGAAATGTCCGTTCGGTTGGCAGAAGCTATGAAACGATATGGGCTGAATACAAATCACAGAATCGTCGTA
TGCAGTGAAAACTCTCTTCAATTCTTTATGCCGGTGTTGGGCGCGTTATTTATCGGAGTTGCAGTTGCGC
CCGCGAACGACATTTATAATGAACGTGAATTGCTCAACAGTATGAACATTTCGCAGCCTACCGTAGTGTT
TGTTTCCAAAAAGGGGTTGCAAAAAATTTTGAACGTGCAAAAAAAATTACCAATAATCCAGAAAATTATT
ATCATGGATTCTAAAACGGATTACCAGGGATTTCAGTCGATGTACACGTTCGTCACATCTCATCTACCTC
CCGGTTTTAATGAATACGATTTTGTACCAGAGTCCTTTGATCGTGACAAAACAATTGCACTGATAATGAA
TTCCTCTGGATCTACTGGGTTACCTAAGGGTGTGGCCCTTCCGCATAGAACTGCCTGCGTCAGATTCTCG
CATGCCAGAGATCCTATTTTTGGCAATCAAATCATTCCGGATACTGCGATTTTAAGTGTTGTTCCATTCC
ATCACGGTTTTGGAATGTTTACTACACTCGGATATTTGATATGTGGATTTCGAGTCGTCTTAATGTATAG
ATTTGAAGAAGAGCTGTTTTTACGATCCCTTCAGGATTACAAAATTCAAAGTGCGTTGCTAGTACCAACC
CTATTTTCATTCTTCGCCAAAAGCACTCTGATTGACAAATACGATTTATCTAATTTACACGAAATTGCTT
CTGGGGGCGCACCTCTTTCGAAAGAAGTCGGGGAAGCGGTTGCAAAACGCTTCCATCTTCCAGGGATACG
ACAAGGATATGGGCTCACTGAGACTACATCAGCTATTCTGATTACACCCGAGGGGGATGATAAACCGGGC
GCGGTCGGTAAAGTTGTTCCATTTTTTGAAGCGAAGGTTGTGGATCTGGATACCGGGAAAACGCTGGGCG
TTAATCAGAGAGGCGAATTATGTGTCAGAGGACCTATGATTATGTCCGGTTATGTAAACAATCCGGAAGC
GACCAACGCCTTGATTGACAAGGATGGATGGCTACATTCTGGAGACATAGCTTACTGGGACGAAGACGAA
CACTTCTTCATAGTTGACCGCTTGAAGTCTTTAATTAAATACAAAGGATATCAGGTGGCCCCCGCTGAAT
TGGAATCGATATTGTTACAACACCCCAACATCTTCGACGCGGGCGTGGCAGGTCTTCCCGACGATGACGC
CGGTGAACTTCCCGCCGCCGTTGTTGTTTTGGAGCACGGAAAGACGATGACGGAAAAAGAGATCGTGGAT
TACGTCGCCAGTCAAGTAACAACCGCGAAAAAGTTGCGCGGAGGAGTTGTGTTTGTGGACGAAGTACCGA
AAGGTCTTACCGGAAAACTCGACGCAAGAAAAATCAGAGAGATCCTCATAAAGGCCAAGAAGGGCGGAAA
GTCCAAATTGTAAAATGTAACTGTATTCAGCGATGACGAAATTCTTAGCTATTGTAATATTATATGCAAA
TTGATGAATGGTAATTTTGTAATTGTGGGTCACTGTACTATTTTAACGAATAATAAAATCAGGTATAGGT
AACTAAAAAGGAATTCGGGGGATCTTTGTGAAGGAACCTTACTTCTGTGGTGTGACATAATTGGACAAAC
TACCTACAGAGATTTAAAGCTCTAAGGTAAATATAAAATTTTTAAGTGTATAATGTGTTAAACTACTGAT
TCTAATTGTTTGTGTATTTTAGATTCCAACCTATGGAACTGATGAATGGGAGCAGTGGTGGAATGCCTTT
AATGAGGAAAACCTGTTTTGCTCAGAAGAAATGCCATCTAGTGATGATGAGGCTACTGCTGACTCTCAAC
ATTCTACTCCTCCAAAAAAGAAGAGAAAGGTAGAAGACCCCAAGGACTTTCCTTCAGAATTGCTAAGTTT
TTTGAGTCATGCTGTGTTTAGTAATAGAACTCTTGCTTGCTTTGCTATTTACACCACAAAGGAAAAAGCT
GCACTGCTATACAAGAAAATTATGGAAAAATATTCTGTAACCTTTATAAGTAGGCATAACAGTTATAATC
ATAACATACTGTTTTTTCTTACTCCACACAGGCATAGAGTGTCTGCTATTAATAACTATGCTCAAAAATT
GTGTACCTTTAGCTTTTTAATTTGTAAAGGGGTTAATAAGGAATATTTGATGTATAGTGCCTTGACTAGA
GATCATAATCAGCCATACCACATTTGTAGAGGTTTTACTTGCTTTAAAAAACCTCCCACACCTCCCCCTG
AACCTGAAACATAAAATGAATGCAATTGTTGTTGTTAACTTGTTTATTGCAGCTTATAATGGTTACAAAT
AAAGCAATAGCATCACAAATTTCACAAATAAAGCATTTTTTTCACTGCATTCTAGTTGTGGTTTGTCCAA
ACTCATCAATGTATCTTATCATGTCTGGATCGAC
Features (pLannotate 1.2.2; 21 found; start..end, strand, type, name):
     33..51      -  promoter       T3 promoter: promoter for bacteriophage T3 RNA polymerase
     96..112     -  protein_bind   lac operator: The lac repressor binds to the lac operator to inhibit transcription in E. coli. This inhibition can be relieved by adding lactose or isopropyl-β-D-thiogalactopyranoside (IPTG). lac repressor encoded by lacI
    120..150     -  promoter       lac promoter: promoter for the E. coli lac operon
    165..186     -  protein_bind   CAP binding site: CAP binding activates transcription in the presence of cAMP. E. coli catabolite activator protein
    199..291     -  CDS            lacI (fragment): lac repressor; lacI; The lac repressor binds to the lac operator to inhibit transcription in E. coli. This inhibition can be relieved by adding lactose or isopropyl-β-D-thiogalactopyranoside (IPTG).
    474..1062    -  rep_origin     ori: high-copy-number ColE1/pMB1/pBR322/pUC origin of replication
   1233..2093    -  CDS            AmpR: β-lactamase; bla; confers resistance to ampicillin, carbenicillin, and related antibiotics
   2094..2198    -  promoter       AmpR promoter: bla
   2251..2679    -  rep_origin     f1 ori (sequence partly withheld): f1 bacteriophage origin of replication; arrow indicates direction of (+) strand synthesis
   2684..2841    -  CDS            lacZα (fragment): LacZα fragment of β-galactosidase; lacZ fragment
   2844..2862    +  promoter       T7 promoter: promoter for bacteriophage T7 RNA polymerase
   2872..3006    +  polyA_signal   SV40 poly(A) signal: SV40 polyadenylation signal
   3014..3030    +  misc_feature   MCS (fragment): pBluescript multiple cloning site
   3210..4859    +  CDS            LUCI_PHOPY: Experimental evidence at protein level: Swiss-Prot protein existence level 1. Produces green light with a wavelength of 562 nm. From Photinus pyralis (Common eastern firefly) (Lampyris pyralis).
   4905..4921    -  promoter       U6 promoter (fragment): RNA polymerase III promoter for mouse U6 snRNA (Das et al., 1988)
   5010..5084    +  CDS            small t antigen (fragment): SV40 (simian virus 40) small t antigen
   5086..5151    +  intron         small t intron: SV40 (simian virus 40) small t antigen intron
   5281..5301    +  CDS            SV40 NLS: nuclear localization signal of SV40 (simian virus 40) large T antigen
   5620..5703    +  CDS            large T antigen (fragment): large T antigen from SV40 (simian virus 40)
   5726..5860    +  polyA_signal   SV40 poly(A) signal: SV40 polyadenylation signal
   5859..21      +  misc_feature   MCS (fragment) (across the origin): pBluescript multiple cloning site
