[The description below was written by a language model from this plasmid's Addgene catalogue record and pLannotate feature annotations shown in this document.]
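Description:
IgK-IFN-luc is a mammalian luciferase reporter plasmid for measuring NF-κB transcriptional activity. The catalogue entry does not name the backbone. The feature table points to a pBluescript-type phagemid, with fragments of the pBluescript multiple cloning site, flanking T3 and T7 promoters, lac promoter/operator remnants, a lacZα fragment and an f1 origin. It is propagated in E. coli through a high-copy ColE1/pUC origin and selected with ampicillin via the β-lactamase gene. No mammalian selection marker is annotated, which is consistent with use by transient transfection.

The regulatory insert is only about 80 bp, cloned between SacII and HindIII sites. It consists of two copies of the immunoglobulin kappa light chain κB site placed upstream of the human interferon-β minimal promoter (positions −55 to +19). This small element is not itself annotated in the feature table, but presumably lies in the unannotated stretch just upstream of the firefly (Photinus pyralis) luciferase coding sequence. The minimal promoter alone should give little transcription, so luciferase output depends largely on NF-κB binding to the tandem κB sites. An SV40 poly(A) signal sits upstream of the reporter cassette, an arrangement commonly used to block read-through transcription from the backbone. Downstream of luciferase are the SV40 small t intron and a second SV40 poly(A) signal for transcript processing. The small t, large T, NLS and short U6 annotations there appear to be incidental matches within that SV40-derived 3′ region rather than functional parts.

The reporter is used to quantify NF-κB activation in transfected cells. The associated work concerns signalling from the T cell receptor complex.
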