Addgene plasmid #14886: IgK-IFN-luc
Purpose: Reporter construct for NF‐κB activation. Contains two copies of immunoglobulin kappa light chain motif (5′‐GGGGACTTTCC‐3′) upstream of the a minimal promoter driving luciferase expression
Depositing lab: David Baltimore. Depositing organization: California Institute of Technology. Publication: CARD11 mediates factor-specific activation of NF-kappaB by the T cell receptor complex. Pomerantz JL, Denny EM, Baltimore D. EMBO J. 2002 Oct 1. 21(19):5184-94. 10.1093/emboj/cdf505 PubMed 12356734.
Backbone
  Vector backbone: na
  Backbone size w/o insert (bp): 5800
  Vector type: Mammalian Expression, Luciferase
Growth in bacteria
  Bacterial resistance: Ampicillin, 100 μg/mL
  Growth temperature: 37°C
  Growth strain: DH5alpha
  Copy number: High Copy
Gene/Insert
  Gene/Insert name: IgK-IFN (alt names: IFNB1; IgK2‐IFN‐LUC reporter)
  Species: H. sapiens (human)
  Insert size (bp): 80
  Entrez Gene: IFNB1 (a.k.a. IFB, IFF, IFN-beta, IFNB)
  Cloning method: Restriction Enzyme; 5′ cloning site SacII (not destroyed); 3′ cloning site HindIII (not destroyed)
  Sequencing primers: 5′ na; 3′ LucNrev
Terms and licenses: Academic/Nonprofit Terms; Industry Terms: Not Available to Industry
Depositor comments: Contains two copies of the immunoglobulin kappa light chain kappa-B site (5'-GGGGACTTTCC-3') upstream of the interferon-beta minimal promoter (–55 to +19) (Fujita et al., 1987) driving luciferase expression.
How to cite: IgK-IFN-luc was a gift from David Baltimore (Addgene plasmid # 14886 ; http://n2t.net/addgene:14886 ; RRID:Addgene_14886)
