>Addgene plasmid #14886 | IgK-IFN-luc | addgene partial sequence | sequence record 21426 | LucNRev 5'-CCTTATGCAGTTGCTCTCC-3'
GGCGCCGGGCCTTTCTTTATGTTTTTGGCGTCTTCCATTTTACCAACAGTACCGGAATGCCAAGCTTGCG
AAAGGTTGCAGTTAGAATGTCCTTTCTCCATGGGTATGGCCTATTTATATGAGATGGTCCTCTCTCTATT
CAGCGGATCTCGACCTGCAGCCCAAGCTCGCTCTCGGAAAGTCCCCTCTGTAGATCTCTCGGAAAGTCCC
CTCTGTGGGCCGCCACCGCGGTGGGGGGATCGATCCAGACATGATAAGATACATTGATGAGTTTGGACAA
ACCACAACTAGAATGCAGTGAAAAAAATGCTTTATTTGTGAAATTTGTGATGCTATTGCTTTATTTGTAA
CCATTATAAGCTGCAATAAACAAGTTCCAATTCGCCCTATAGTGAGTCGTATTACAATTCACTGGCCGTC
GTTTTACAACGTCGTGACTGGGAAAACCCTGGCGTTACCCAACTTAATCGCCTTGCAGCACATCCCCCTT
TCGCCAGCTGGCGTAATAGCGAAGAGGCCCGCACCGATCGCCCTTCCCAACAGTTGCGCAGCCTGAATGG
CGAATGGG
[68 nt withheld, positions 569-636]
